Addgene plasmid #199801: E3_pENTR_L3-L2_HD_G1333-DddA11'-N
Purpose: ptpTALECD_v2 vector assembly, Entry clone 3 with attL2 and L3
Depositing lab: Shin-ichi Arimura. Depositing organization: University of Tokyo, Graduate School of Agricultural and Life Sciences. Publication: Characterization and development of a plastid genome base editor, ptpTALECD. Nakazato I, Okuno M, Itoh T, Tsutsumi N, Arimura SI. Plant J. 2023 Aug;115(4):1151-1162. doi: 10.1111/tpj.16311. Epub 2023 Jun 2. PubMed 37265080.
Backbone
  Vector backbone: PINII
  Vector type: TALEN
Growth in bacteria
  Bacterial resistance: Kanamycin, 50 μg/mL
  Growth temperature: 37°C
  Growth strain: DH5alpha
  Copy number: High Copy
Gene/Insert
  Gene/Insert name: C- and N termini of platinum TALEN, a half of the evolved DddA (DddA11'), and a uracil glycosylase inhibitor
  Species: Synthetic
  Cloning method: Ligation Independent Cloning
Terms and licenses: Academic/Nonprofit Terms; Industry Terms: Not Available to Industry
Depositor comments: Multisite Gateway entry vector to express one hand of pTALECD_v2-UGI
How to cite: E3_pENTR_L3-L2_HD_G1333-DddA11'-N was a gift from Shin-ichi Arimura (Addgene plasmid # 199801 ; http://n2t.net/addgene:199801 ; RRID:Addgene_199801)
