[The description below was written by a language model from this plasmid's Addgene catalogue record and pLannotate feature annotations shown in this document.]
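Description:
E3_pENTR_L3-L2_HD_G1333-DddA11'-N is a MultiSite Gateway entry clone (position 3, flanked by attL3 and attL2) used to assemble ptpTALECD_v2 vectors, the TALE-based cytidine deaminase base editors developed for plastid genomes in plants. It is a high-copy bacterial plasmid carrying a ColE1/pUC-type origin and a kanamycin resistance gene (aph(3')-Ia). rrnB T1 and T2 terminators lie upstream of the attL3 site, as is typical of pENTR-type backbones. The catalogue lists the backbone as PINII and the vector type as TALEN.

Between the att sites lies a synthetic scaffold for one "hand" of the editor. A TALE N-terminal segment (annotated by homology to avrXa10) is followed by a lacZα cassette with the lac promoter, lac operator, CAP binding site and a fragment of a pBluescript-type cloning site. This looks like a placeholder into which a custom DNA-binding repeat array would be inserted, although the record does not say so explicitly. Downstream come a TALE C-terminal segment (avrBs3 homology), a fragment of the DddA double-stranded DNA cytidine deaminase, and the PBS2 uracil glycosylase inhibitor (UGI). UGI blocks uracil excision and so favours retention of the C-to-T edit. According to the record, the deaminase part is one half of the evolved DddA11' variant. The name points to the N-terminal half of a G1333 split, which would need the complementary half on a partner TALE to restore activity. "HD" in the name may refer to a repeat-variable residue, but the record does not explain it.

No plant promoter or plastid-targeting peptide is annotated within this clone, so these are presumably supplied by the other entry clones or the destination vector during the LR reaction. The sequence is flagged as a partial NGS result, and the duplicated ori fragment, bom fragment and Tn7R annotations should be read with that in mind.
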