Features (pLannotate 1.2.2; 24 found; start..end, strand, type, name):
      1..58      +  rep_origin     ori (fragment): high-copy-number ColE1/pMB1/pBR322/pUC origin of replication
    241..333     +  CDS            lacI (fragment): lac repressor; lacI; The lac repressor binds to the lac operator to inhibit transcription in E. coli. This inhibition can be relieved by adding lactose or isopropyl-β-D-thiogalactopyranoside (IPTG).
    388..415     -  terminator     rrnB T2 terminator: transcription terminator T2 from the E. coli rrnB gene
    547..590     +  terminator     rrnB T1 terminator: Escherichia coli rrnB; transcription terminator T1 from the E. coli rrnB gene
    637..673     -  CDS            lacZα (fragment): LacZα fragment of β-galactosidase; lacZ fragment
    690..785     +  protein_bind   attL3: mutant version of attL; recombination site for the Gateway® LR reaction LR Clonase™
    845..1255    +  CDS            avrXa10 (fragment): AVX10_XANOO - Experimental evidence at protein level: Swiss-Prot protein existence level 1. Avirulence protein. Induces the hypersensitive response (HR)in rice plants carrying the resistance gene Xa10. Activity depends on the presence of the core repeat domains; replacement with repeat domains from other proteins (AvrBs3 of X.euvesicatoria (AC P14727) or AvrXa7 of this organism) does not elicit the HR. Probably acts as a transcription factor in its host plant (rice) to induce plant resistance or disease. From Xanthomonas oryzae pv. oryzae.
   1257..1275    -  rep_origin     f1 ori (fragment): f1 bacteriophage origin of replication; arrow indicates direction of (+) strand synthesis
   1280..1435    -  CDS            lacZα (fragment): LacZα fragment of β-galactosidase; lacZ fragment
   1443..1461    +  promoter       T7 promoter: promoter for bacteriophage T7 RNA polymerase
   1470..1491    -  misc_feature   MCS (fragment): pBluescript multiple cloning site
   1509..1527    -  promoter       T3 promoter: promoter for bacteriophage T3 RNA polymerase
   1572..1588    -  protein_bind   lac operator: The lac repressor binds to the lac operator to inhibit transcription in E. coli. This inhibition can be relieved by adding lactose or isopropyl-β-D-thiogalactopyranoside (IPTG). lac repressor encoded by lacI
   1596..1626    -  promoter       lac promoter: promoter for the E. coli lac operon
   1641..1662    -  protein_bind   CAP binding site: CAP binding activates transcription in the presence of cAMP. E. coli catabolite activator protein
   1761..1880    +  CDS            avrBs3 (fragment): AVRB3_XANEU - Experimental evidence at protein level: Swiss-Prot protein existence level 1. Avirulence protein. Acts as a transcription factor in C.annuum plants. In susceptible plants lacking the Bs3 resistance gene induces expression of a number of genes, including genes homologous to a family of auxin-induced genes, alpha-expansin genes, pectate lyase, anthocyanidin glucoside rhamnosyl transferase and at least one transcription factor, UPA20. Their expression leads to plant hypertrophy in mesophyll cells, probably mainly mediated by UPA20 (PubMed:17962565). In resistant plants induces the h
   1881..2021    +  CDS            dddA (fragment): DDDA_BURC1 - Experimental evidence at protein level: Swiss-Prot protein existence level 1. Toxic component of a toxin-immunity protein module, which functions as a cellular contact-dependent growth inhibition (CDI) system. CDI modules allow bacteria to communicate with and inhibit the growth of closely related neighboring bacteria in a contact-dependent fashion. Bacteria that have this module inhibit or kill bacteria without it, giving them a growth advantage. Probably specifically inhibited by cognate immunity protein DddI (Probable). The C-terminal 163 residue fragment has double-stranded DN
   2034..2282    +  CDS            UGI: UNGI_BPPB2 - Experimental evidence at protein level: Swiss-Prot protein existence level 1. This protein binds specifically and reversibly to the host uracil-DNA glycosylase, preventing removal of uracil residues from PBS2 DNA by the host uracil-excision repair system. From Bacillus phage PBS2 (Bacteriophage PBS2).
   2307..2406    -  protein_bind   attL2: mutant version of attL; recombination site for the Gateway® LR reaction LR Clonase™
   2437..2455    -  promoter       T7 promoter: promoter for bacteriophage T7 RNA polymerase
   2589..3398    +  CDS            KanR: aminoglycoside phosphotransferase; aph(3')-Ia; confers resistance to kanamycin in bacteria or G418 (Geneticin®) in eukaryotes
   3545..4133    +  rep_origin     ori: high-copy-number ColE1/pMB1/pBR322/pUC origin of replication
   4319..4370    -  misc_feature   bom (fragment): basis of mobility region from pBR322
   4438..4662    -  mobile_element Tn7R: mini-Tn7 element (right end of the Tn7 transposon) Tn7
>Addgene plasmid #199801 | E3_pENTR_L3-L2_HD_G1333-DddA11'-N | addgene full sequence | sequence record 393337 | Addgene Partial NGS Result
CCTCTGACTTGAGCGTCGATTTTTGTGATGCTCGTCAGGGGGGCGGAGCCTATGGAAAAACGCCAGCAAC
GCGGCCTTTTTACGGTTCCTGGCCTTTTGCTGGCCTTTTGCTCACATGTTCTTTCCTGCGTTATCCCCTG
ATTCTGTGGATAACCGTATTACCGCCTTTGAGTGAGCTGATACCGCTCGCCGCAGCCGAACGACCGAGCG
CAGCGAGTCAGTGAGCGAGGAAGCGGAAGAGCGCCCAATACGCAAACCGCCTCTCCCCGCGCGTTGGCCG
ATTCATTAATGCAGCTGGCACGACAGGTTTCCCGACTGGAAAGCGGGCAGTGAGCGCAACGCAATTAATA
CGCGTACCGCTAGCCAGGAAGAGTTTGTAGAAACGCAAAAAGGCCATCCGTCAGGATGGCCTTCTGCTTA
GTTTGATGCCTGGCAGTTTATGGCGGGCGTCCTGCCCGCCACCCTCCGGGCCGTTGCTTCACAACGTTCA
AATCCGCTCCCGGCGGATTTGTCCTACTCAGGAGAGCGTTCACCGACAAACAACAGATAAAACGAAAGGC
CCAGTCTTCCGACTGAGCCTTTCGTTTTATTTGATGCCTGGCAGTTCCCTACTCTCGCGTTAACGCTAGC
ATGGATGTTTTCCCAGTCACGACGTTGTAAAACGACGGCCAGTCTTAAGCTCGGGCCCCAAATAATGATT
TTATTTTGACTGATAGTGACCTGTTCGTTGCAACAAATTGATGAGCAATGCTTTTTTATAATGCCAACTT
TGTATAATAAAGTTGATAAGGAGACCGCCGCTGCCAAGTTCGAGAGACAGCACATGGACAGCATCGATAT
CGCCGATCTACGCACGCTCGGCTACAGCCAGCAGCAACAGGAGAAGATCAAACCGAAGGTTCGTTCGACA
GTGGCGCAGCACCACGAGGCACTGGTCGGCCACGGGTTTACACACGCGCACATCGTTGCGTTAAGCCAAC
ACCCGGCAGCGTTAGGGACCGTCGCTGTCAAGTATCAGGACATGATCGCAGCGTTGCCAGAGGCGACACA
CGAAGCGATCGTTGGCGTCGGCAAACAGTGGTCCGGCGCACGCGCTCTGGAGGCCTTGCTCACGGTGGCG
GGAGAGTTGAGAGGTCCACCGTTACAGTTGGACACAGGCCAACTTCTCAAGATTGCAAAACGTGGCGGCG
TGACCGCAGTGGAGGCAGTGCATGCATGGCGCAATGCACTGACGGGTGCCCCGCTCAAGGAGACGGGCGC
CGCTACAGGGCGCGTCCCATTCGCCATTCAGGCTGCGCAACTGTTGGGAAGGGCGATCGGTGCGGGCCTC
TTCGCTATTACGCCAGCTGGCGAAAGGGGGATGTGCTGCAAGGCGATTAAGTTGGGTAACGCCAGGGTTT
TCCCAGTCACGACGTTGTAAAACGACGGCCAGTGAGCGCGCGTAATACGACTCACTATAGGGCGAATTGG
GTACCGGGCCCCCCCTCGAGGCCCTCCAGCTTTTGTTCCCTTTAGTGAGGGTTAATTGCGCGCTTGGCGT
AATCATGGTCATAGCTGTTTCCTGTGTGAAATTGTTATCCGCTCACAATTCCACACAACATACGAGCCGG
AAGCATAAAGTGTAAAGCCTGGGGTGCCTAATGAGTGAGCTAACTCACATTAATTGCGTTGCGCTCACTG
CCCGCTTTCCACCGGTCGTCTCCACCCCTGAGCAGGTAGTGGCTATTGCATCCCACGACGGGGGCAGACC
CGCACTGGAGTCAATTGTTGCCCAGTTATCTCGCCCTGATCCGGCGTTGGCCGCGTTGACCAACGACCAC
CTCGTCGCCTTGGCCTGCCTCGGCGGGCGTCCTGCGCTGGATGCAGTGAAAAAGGGATTGGGGGGATCTG
GTAGCTATGCGTTAGGACCCTATCAGATTTCAGCTCCTCAATTGCCTGCCTATAATGGGCAAACTGTTGG
CACCTTTTACTACGTCAATGATGCTGGAGGGTTAGAATCCAAGGTGTTCATAAGTGGTGGTTCTGGAGGT
AGTACGAATCTTTCGGACATCATAGAGAAGGAAACTGGAAAACAGCTCGTTATCCAAGAGAGCATTCTCA
TGTTGCCAGAAGAAGTTGAAGAGGTTATAGGCAACAAACCGGAATCTGACATTCTGGTACATACCGCTTA
TGATGAGTCAACAGATGAGAACGTCATGCTTTTGACATCTGATGCACCAGAATACAAACCTTGGGCACTT
GTGATTCAGGATTCCAATGGTGAGAACAAGATCAAGATGCTATGATAACTCGAGCGATCCTCTAGAACCC
AGCTTTCTTGTACAAAGTTGGCATTATAAGAAAGCATTGCTTATCAATTTGTTGCAACGAACAGGTCACT
ATCAGTCAAAATAAAATCATTATTTGCCATCCAGCTGCAGGGCGGCCGCGATATCCCCTATAGTGAGTCG
TATTACATGGTCATAGCTGTTTCCTGGCAGCTCTGGCCCGTGTCTCAAAATCTCTGATGTTACATTGCAC
AAGATAAAAATATATCATCATGAACAATAAAACTGTCTGCTTACATAAACAGTAATACAAGGGGTGTTAT
GAGCCATATTCAACGGGAAACGTCGAGGCCGCGATTAAATTCCAACATGGATGCTGATTTATATGGGTAT
AAATGGGCTCGCGATAATGTCGGGCAATCAGGTGCGACAATCTATCGCTTGTATGGGAAGCCCGATGCGC
CAGAGTTGTTTCTGAAACATGGCAAAGGTAGCGTTGCCAATGATGTTACAGATGAGATGGTCAGACTAAA
CTGGCTGACGGAATTTATGCCTCTTCCGACCATCAAGCATTTTATCCGTACTCCTGATGATGCATGGTTA
CTCACCACTGCGATCCCCGGAAAAACAGCATTCCAGGTATTAGAAGAATATCCTGATTCAGGTGAAAATA
TTGTTGATGCGCTGGCAGTGTTCCTGCGCCGGTTGCATTCGATTCCTGTTTGTAATTGTCCTTTTAACAG
CGATCGCGTATTTCGCCTTGCTCAGGCGCAATCACGAATGAATAACGGTTTGGTTGATGCGAGTGATTTT
GATGACGAGCGTAATGGCTGGCCTGTTGAACAAGTCTGGAAAGAAATGCATAAACTTTTGCCATTCTCAC
CGGATTCAGTCGTCACTCATGGTGATTTCTCACTTGATAACCTTATTTTTGACGAGGGGAAATTAATAGG
TTGTATTGATGTTGGACGAGTCGGAATCGCAGACCGATACCAGGATCTTGCCATCCTATGGAACTGCCTC
GGTGAGTTTTCTCCTTCATTACAGAAACGGCTTTTTCAAAAATATGGTATTGATAATCCTGATATGAATA
AATTGCAGTTTCATTTGATGCTCGATGAGTTTTTCTAATCAGAATTGGTTAATTGGTTGTAACACTGGCA
GAGCATTACGCTGACTTGACGGGACGGCGCAAGCTCATGACCAAAATCCCTTAACGTGAGTTACGCGTCG
TTCCACTGAGCGTCAGACCCCGTAGAAAAGATCAAAGGATCTTCTTGAGATCCTTTTTTTCTGCGCGTAA
TCTGCTGCTTGCAAACAAAAAAACCACCGCTACCAGCGGTGGTTTGTTTGCCGGATCAAGAGCTACCAAC
TCTTTTTCCGAAGGTAACTGGCTTCAGCAGAGCGCAGATACCAAATACTGTTCTTCTAGTGTAGCCGTAG
TTAGGCCACCACTTCAAGAACTCTGTAGCACCGCCTACATACCTCGCTCTGCTAATCCTGTTACCAGTGG
CTGCTGCCAGTGGCGATAAGTCGTGTCTTACCGGGTTGGACTCAAGACGATAGTTACCGGATAAGGCGCA
GCGGTCGGGCTGAACGGGGGGTTCGTGCACACAGCCCAGCTTGGAGCGAACGACCTACACCGAACTGAGA
TACCTACAGCGTGAGCTATGAGAAAGCGCCACGCTTCCCGAAGGGAGAAAGGCGGACAGGTATCCGGTAA
GCGGCAGGGTCGGAACAGGAGAGCGCACGAGGGAGCTTCCAGGGGGAAACGCCTGGTATCTTTATAGTCC
TGTCGGGTTTCGCCACCTCTGACTTGAGCGTCGATTTTTGTGATGCTCGTCAGGGGGGCGGAGCCTATGG
AAAAACGCCAGCAACGCGGCCTTTTTACGGTTCCTGGCCTTTTGCTGGCCTTTTGCTCACATGTTCTTTC
CTGCGTTATCCCCTGATTCTGTGGATAACCGTATTACCGCCTTTGAGTGAGCTGATACCGCTCGCCGCAG
CCGAACGACCGAGCGCAGCGAGTCAGTGAGCGAGGAAGCGGAAGAGCGCCTGATGCGGTATTTTCTCCTT
ACGCATCTGTGCGGTATTTCACACCGCATAGACCAGCCGCGTAACCTGGCAAAATCGGTTACGGTTGAGT
AATAAATGGATGCCCTGCGTAAGCGGGTGTGGGCGGACAATAAAGTCTTAAACTGAACAAAATAGATCTA
AACTATGACAATAAAGTCTTAAACTAGACAGAATAGTTGTAAACTGAAATCAGTCCAGTTATGCTGTGAA
AAAGCATACTGGACTTTTGTTATGGCTAAAGCAAACTCTTCATTTTCTGAAGTGCAAATTGCCCGTCGTA
TTAAAGAGGGGCGTGGCCAAGGGCATGGTAAAGACTATATTCGCGGCGTTGTGACAATTTACCGAACAAC
TCCGCGGCCGGGAAGCCGATCTCGGCTTGAACGAATTGTTAGGTGGNNNNNNNNNNNNNNNNNNNNNNN
